>Addgene plasmid #216143 | pBi2FC-C-GW-P2A:mTagBFP2 | addgene full sequence | sequence record 427371 | Addgene NGS Result
TTTCACGCCCTTTTAAATATCCGATTATTCTAATAAACGCTCTTTTCTCTTAGGTTTACCCGCCAATATA
TCCTGTCAAACACTGATAGTTTAAACTGAAGGCGGGAAACGACAATCTGATCCAAGCTCAAGCTGCTCTA
GCATTCGCCATTCAGGCTGCGCAACTGTTGGGAAGGGCGATCGGTGCGGGCCTCTTCGCTATTACGCCAG
CTGGCGAAAGGGGGATGTGCTGCAAGGCGATTAAGTTGGGTAACGCCAGGGTTTTCCCAGTCACGACGTT
GTAAAACGACGGCCAGTGCCAAGCTTGCGTATTGGCTAGAGCAGCTTGCCAACATGGTGGAGCACGACAC
TCTCGTCTACTCCAAGAATATCAAAGATACAGTCTCAGAAGACCAAAGGGCTATTGAGACTTTTCAACAA
AGGGTAATATCGGGAAACCTCCTCGGATTCCATTGCCCAGCTATCTGTCACTTCATCAAAAGGACAGTAG
AAAAGGAAGGTGGCACCTACAAATGCCATCATTGCGATAAAGGAAAGGCTATCGTTCAAGATGCCTCTGC
CGACAGTGGTCCCAAAGATGGACCCCCACCCACGAGGAGCATCGTGGAAAAAGAAGACGTTCCAACCACG
TCTTCAAAGCAAGTGGATTGATGTGAACATGGTGGAGCACGACACTCTCGTCTACTCCAAGAATATCAAA
GATACAGTCTCAGAAGACCAAAGGGCTATTGAGACTTTTCAACAAAGGGTAATATCGGGAAACCTCCTCG
GATTCCATTGCCCAGCTATCTGTCACTTCATCAAAAGGACAGTAGAAAAGGAAGGTGGCACCTACAAATG
CCATCATTGCGATAAAGGAAAGGCTATCGTTCAAGATGCCTCTGCCGACAGTGGTCCCAAAGATGGACCC
CCACCCACGAGGAGCATCGTGGAAAAAGAAGACGTTCCAACCACGTCTTCAAAGCAAGTGGATTGATGTG
ATATCTCCACTGACGTAAGGGATGACGCACAATCCCACTATCCTTCGCAAGACCCTTCCTCTATATAAGG
AAGTTCATTTCATTTGGAGAGGACACGCTGAAATCACCAGTGTATTTTTACAACAATTACCAACAACAAC
AAACAACAAACAACATTACAATTACTATTTACAATTTCTAGAATGGACAAGCAGAAGAACGGCATCAAGG
CCAACTTCAAGATCCGCCACAACATCGAGGACGGCGGCGTGCAGCTCGCCGACCACTACCAGCAGAACAC
CCCCATCGGCGACGGCCCCGTGCTGCTGCCCGACAACCACTACCTGAGCTACCAGTCCGCCCTGAGCAAA
GACCCCAACGAGAAGCGCGATCACATGGTCCTGCTGGAGTTCGTGACCGCCGCCGGGATCACTCTCGGCA
TGGACGAGCTGTACAAGTACCCATACGATGTTCCAGATTACGCTGGGCCCAGGCCTACTAGTACAAGTTT
GTACAAAAAAGCTGAACGAGAAACGTAAAATGATATAAATATCAATATATTAAATTAGATTTTGCATAAA
AAACAGACTACATAATACTGTAAAACACAACATATCCAGTCACTATGAATCAACTACTTAGATGGTATTA
GTGACCTGTAGTCGACCGACAGCCTTCCAAATGTTCTTCGGGTGATGCTGCCAACTTAGTCGACCGACAG
CCTTCCAAATGTTCTTCTCAAACGGAATCGTCGTATCCAGCCTACTCGCTATTGTCCTCAATGCCGTATT
AAATCATAAAAAGAAATAAGAAAAAGAGGTGCGAGCCTCTTTTTTGTGTGACAAAATAAAAACATCTACC
TATTCATATACGCTAGTGTCATAGTCCTGAAAATCATCTGCATCAAGAACAATTTCACAACTCTTATACT
TTTCTCTTACAAGTCGTTCGGCTTCATCTGGATTTTCAGCCTCTATACTTACTAAACGTGATAAAGTTTC
TGTAATTTCTACTGTATCGACCTGCAGACTGGCTGTGTATAAGGGAGCCTGACATTTATATTCCCCAGAA
CATCAGGTTAATGGCGTTTTTGATGTCATTTTCGCGGTGGCTGAGATCAGCCACTTCTTCCCCGATAACG
GAGACCGGCACACTGGCCATATCGGTGGTCATCATGCGCCAGCTTTCATCCCCGATATGCACCACCGGGT
AAAGTTCACGGGAGACTTTATCTGACAGCAGACGTGCACTGGCCAGGGGGATCACCATCCGTCGCCCGGG
CGTGTCAATAATATCACTCTGTACATCCACAAACAGACGATAACGGCTCTCTCTTTTATAGGTGTAAACC
TTAAACTGCATTTCACCAGCCCCTGTTCTCGTCAGCAAAAGAGCCGTTCATTTCAATAAACCGGGCGACC
TCAGCCATCCCTTCCTGATTTTCCGCTTTCCAGCGTTCGGCACGCAGACGACGGGCTTCATTCTGCATGG
TTGTGCTTACCAGACCGGAGATATTGACATCATATATGCCTTGAGCAACTGATAGCTGTCGCTGTCAACT
GTCACTGTAATACGCTGCTTCATAGCATACCTCTTTTTGACATACTTCGGGTATACATATCAGTATATAT
TCTTATACCGCAAAAATCAGCGCGCAAATACGCATACTGTTATCTGGCTTTTAGTAAGCCGGATCCACGC
GGCGTTTACGCCCCCCCTGCCACTCATCGCAGTACTGTTGTAATTCATTAAGCATTCTGCCGACATGGAA
GCCATCACAAACGGCATGATGAACCTGAATCGCCAGCGGCATCAGCACCTTGTCGCCTTGCGTATAATAT
TTGCCCATGGTGAAAACGGGGGCGAAGAAGTTGTCCATATTGGCCACGTTTAAATCAAAACTGGTGAAAC
TCACCCAGGGATTGGCTGAGACGAAAAACATATTCTCAATAAACCCTTTAGGGAAATAGGCCAGGTTTTC
ACCGTAACACGCCACATCTTGCGAATATATGTGTAGAAACTGCCGGAAATCGTCGTGGTATTCACTCCAG
AGCGATGAAAACGTTTCAGTTTGCTCATGGAAAACGGTGTAACAAGGGTGAACACTATCCCATATCACCA
GCTCACCGTCTTTCATTGCCATACGGAATTCCGGATGAGCATTCATCAGGCGGGCAAGAATGTGAATAAA
GGCCGGATAAAACTTGTGCTTATTTTTCTTTACGGTCTTTAAAAAGGCCGTAATATCCAGCTGAACGGTC
TGGTTATAGGTACATTGAGCAACTGACTGAAATGCCTCAAAATGTTCTTTACGATGCCATTGGGATATAT
CAACGGTGGTATATCCAGTGATTTTTTTCTCCATTTTAGCTTCCTTAGCTCCTGAAAATCTCGATAACTC
AAAAAATACGCCCGGTAGTGATCTTATTTCATTATGGTGAAAGTTGGAACCTCTTACGTGCCGATCAACG
TCTCATTTTCGCCAAAAGTTGGCCCAGGGCTTCCCGGTATCAACAGGGACACCAGGATTTATTTATTCTG
CGAAGTGATCTTCCGTCACAGGTATTTATTCGGCGCAAAGTGCGTCGGGTGATGCTGCCAACTTAGTCGA
CTACAGGTCACTAATACCATCTAAGTAGTTGATTCATAGTGACTGGATATGTTGTGTTTTACAGTATTAT
GTAGTCTGTTTTTTATGCAAAATCTAATTTAATATATTGATATTTATATCATTTTACGTTTCTCGTTCAG
CTTTCTTGTACAAAGTGGTTCTCGAGGCAACCAACTTTAGCCTGCTCAAGCAAGCAGGAGATGTTGAGGA
AAATCCTGGCCCCCCTAAGAAAAAGAGAAAGGTTCCGAAAAAGAAAAGAAAGGTGCCAAAAAAAAAGAGA
AAGGTAATGGTGAGCAAGGGCGAGGAGCTTATCAAAGAGAATATGCACATGAAGTTGTATATGGAGGGTA
CTGTGGATAACCATCACTTTAAATGTACATCAGAAGGAGAGGGAAAGCCTTACGAGGGTACTCAAACAAT
GAGAATTAAGGTTGTGGAGGGTGGTCCTCTTCCATTTGCTTTCGATATCTTGGCAACATCTTTTCTCTAC
GGTTCAAAAACTTTCATTAACCATACACAGGGTATTCCAGATTTCTTCAAGCAGTCTTTTCCAGAGGGAT
TCACTTGGGAAAGAGTTACTACTTATGAGGATGGTGGTGTTCTTACTGCAACTCAAGATACATCTCTTCA
GGATGGATGCTTGATCTATAACGTTAAGATCAGAGGAGTTAATTTCACTTCAAACGGACCTGTTATGCAA
AAGAAAACATTGGGTTGGGAGGCTTTTACTGAGACATTGTACCCAGCAGATGGAGGTTTGGAAGGAAGAA
ACGATATGGCTCTTAAATTGGTTGGAGGTTCTCATCTCATCGCAAATGCTAAAACTACATATAGATCAAA
GAAACCTGCTAAGAACCTCAAAATGCCAGGAGTTTATTACGTGGATTACAGACTTGAAAGAATTAAAGAG
GCAAACAACGAAACTTATGTTGAACAGCATGAGGTTGCTGTGGCAAGATACTGTGATCTTCCTTCTAAAC
TGGGGCACAAACTTAATTAAGAGCTCGAATTTCCCCGATCGTTCAAACATTTGGCAATAAAGTTTCTTAA
GATTGAATCCTGTTGCCGGTCTTGCGATGATTATCATATAATTTCTGTTGAATTACGTTAAGCATGTAAT
AATTAACATGTAATGCATGACGTTATTTATGAGATGGGTTTTTATGATTAGAGTCCCGCAATTATACATT
TAATACGCGATAGAAAACAAAATATAGCGCGCAAACTAGGATAAATTATCGCGCGCGGTGTCATCTATGT
TACTAGATCGGGAATTGGTTCCGGAACCAATTCGTAATCATGTCATAGCTGTTTCCTGTGTGAAATTGTT
ATCCGCTCACAATTCCACACAACATACGAGCCGGAAGCATAAAGTGTAAAGCCTGGGGTGCCTAATGAGT
GAGCTAACTCACATTAGGCTGAATTAGGCGCGCCTATTTCTATTAATTCCCGATCTAGTAACATAGATGA
CACCGCGCGCGATAATTTATCCTAGTTTGCGCGCTATATTTTGTTTTCTATCGCGTATTAAATGTATAAT
TGCGGGACTCTAATCATAAAAACCCATCTCATAAATAACGTCATGCATTACATGTTAATTATTACATGCT
TAACGTAATTCAACAGAAATTATATGATAATCATCGCAAGACCGGCAACAGGATTCAATCTTAAGAAACT
TTATTGCCAAATGTTTGAACGATCGGGGAAATTCGGGGGATCGATCCCGCGAACTGTGGACGAGAACTGT
GCCACCAAGCGTAAGGCCGTTCTCTCGCATTTGCCTTGCTAGGCTCGCGCGAGTTGCTGGCTGAGGCGTT
CTCGAAATCAGCTCTTGTTCGGTCGGCATCTACTCTATTCCTTTGCCCTCGGACGAGTGCTGGGGCGTCG
GTTTCCACTATCGGCGAGTACTTCTACACAGCCATCGGTCCAGACGGCCGCGCTTCTGCGGGCGATTTGT
GTACGCCCGACAGTCCCGGCTCCGGATCGGACGATTGCGTCGCATCGACCCTGCGCCCAAGCTGCATCAT
CGAAATTGCCGTCAACCAAGCTCTGATAGAGTTGGTCAAGACCAATGCGGAGCATATACGCCCGGAGCCG
CGGCGATCCTGCAAGCTCCGGATGCCTCCGCTCGAAGTAGCGCGTCTGCTGCTCCATACAAGCCAACCAC
GGCCTCCAGAAGAAGATGTTGGCGACCTCGTATTGGGAATCCCCGAACATCGCCTCGCTCCAGTCAATGA
CCGCTGTTATGCGGCCATTGTCCGTCAGGACATTGTTGGAGCCGAAATCCGCGTGCACGAGGTGCCGGAC
TTCGGGGCAGTCCTCGGCCCAAAGCATCAGCTCATCGAGAGCCTGCGCGACGGACGCACTGACGGTGTCG
TCCATCACAGTTTGCCAGTGATACACATGGGGATCAGCAATCGCGCATATGAAATCACGCCATGTAGTGT
ATTGACCGATTCCTTGCGGTCCGAATGGGCCGAACCCGCTCGTCTGGCTAAGATCGGCCGCAGCGATCGC
ATCCATGGCCTCCGCGACCGGCTGCAGAACAGCGGGCAGTTCGGTTTCAGGCAGGTCTTGCAACGTGACA
CCCTGTGCACGGCGGGAGATGCAATAGGTCAGGCTCTCGCTGAATGCCCCAATGTCAAGCACTTCCGGAA
TCGGGAGCGCGGCCGATGCAAAGTGCCGATAAACATAACGATCTTTGTAGAAACCATCGGCGCAGCTATT
TACCCGCAGGACATATCCACGCCCTCCTACATCGAAGCTGAAAGCACGAGATTCTTCGCCCTCCGAGAGC
TGCATCAGGTCGGAGACGCTGTCGAACTTTTCGATCAGAAACTTCTCGACAGACGTCGCGGTGAGTTCAG
GCTTTTTCATATCTTATTGCCCCCCGGGATCAGATCTGGATTGAGAGTGAATATGAGACTCTAATTGGAT
ACCGAGGGGAATTTATGGAACGTCAGTGGAGCATTTTTGACAAGAAATATTTGCTAGCTGATAGTGACCT
TAGGCGACTTTTGAACGCGCAATAATGGTTTCTGACGTATGTGCTTAGCTCATTAAACTCCAGAAACCCG
CGGCTGAGTGGCTCCTTCAACGTTGCGGTTCTGTCAGTTCCAAACGTAAAACGGCTTGTCCCGCGTCATC
GGCGGGGGTCATAACGTGACTCCCTTAATTCTCCGCTCATGATCTTGATCCCCTGCGCCATCAGATCCTT
GGCGGCAAGAAAGCCATCCAGTTTACTTTGCAGGGCTTCCCAACCTTACCAGAGGGCGCCCCAGCTGGCA
ATTCCGGTTCGCTTGCTGTCCATAAAACCGCCCAGTCTAGCTATCGCCATGTAAGCCCACTGCAAGCTAC
CTGCTTTCTCTTTGCGCTTGCGTTTTCCCTTGTCCAGATAGCCCAGTAGCTGACATTCATCCGGGGTCAG
CACCGTTTCTGCGGACTGGCTTTCTACGTGTTCCGCTTCCTTTAGCAGCCCTTGCGCCCTGAGTGCTTGC
GGCAGCGTGAAGCTGATCCGTCGAGATTAATAGAAATAAATTCAGCCTAATTCGGCGTTAATTCAGTACA
TTAAAAACGTCCGCAATGTGTTATTAAGTTGTCTAAGCGTCAATTTGTTTACACCACAATATATCCTGCC
ACCAGCCAGCCAACAGCTCCCCGACCGGCAGCTCGGCACAAAATCACCACTCGATACAGGCAGCCCATCA
GTCCGGGACGGCGTCAGCGGGAGAGCCGTTGTAAGGCGGCAGACTTTGCTCATGTTACCGATGCTATTCG
GAAGAACGGCAACTAAGCTGCCGGGTTTGAAACACGGATGATCTCGCGGAGGGTAGCATGTTGATTGTAA
CGATGACAGAGCGTTGCTGCCTGTGATCAATTCGGGCACGAACCCAGTGGACATAAGCCTGTTCGGTTCG
TAAGCTGTAATGCAAGTAGCGTATGCGCTCACGCAACTGGTCCAGAACCTTGACCGAACGCAGCGGTGGT
AACGGCGCAGTGGCGGTTTTCATGGCTTGTTATGACTGTTTTTTTGGGGTACAGTCTATGCCTCGGGCAT
CCAAGCAGCAAGCGCGTTACGCCGTGGGTCGATGTTTGATGTTATGGAGCAGCAACGATGTTACGCAGCA
GGGCAGTCGCCCTAAAACAAAGTTAAACATCATGGGGGAAGCGGTGATCGCCGAAGTATCGACTCAACTA
TCAGAGGTAGTTGGCGTCATCGAGCGCCATCTCGAACCGACGTTGCTGGCCGTACATTTGTACGGCTCCG
CAGTGGATGGCGGCCTGAAGCCACACAGTGATATTGATTTGCTGGTTACGGTGACCGTAAGGCTTGATGA
AACAACGCGGCGAGCTTTGATCAACGACCTTTTGGAAACTTCGGCTTCCCCTGGAGAGAGCGAGATTCTC
CGCGCTGTAGAAGTCACCATTGTTGTGCACGACGACATCATTCCGTGGCGTTATCCAGCTAAGCGCGAAC
TGCAATTTGGAGAATGGCAGCGCAATGACATTCTTGCAGGTATCTTCGAGCCAGCCACGATCGACATTGA
TCTGGCTATCTTGCTGACAAAAGCAAGAGAACATAGCGTTGCCTTGGTAGGTCCAGCGGCGGAGGAACTC
TTTGATCCGGTTCCTGAACAGGATCTATTTGAGGCGCTAAATGAAACCTTAACGCTATGGAACTCGCCGC
CCGACTGGGCTGGCGATGAGCGAAATGTAGTGCTTACGTTGTCCCGCATTTGGTACAGCGCAGTAACCGG
CAAAATCGCGCCGAAGGATGTCGCTGCCGACTGGGCAATGGAGCGCCTGCCGGCCCAGTATCAGCCCGTC
ATACTTGAAGCTAGACAGGCTTATCTTGGACAAGAAGAAGATCGCTTGGCCTCGCGCGCAGATCAGTTGG
AAGAATTTGTCCACTACGTGAAAGGCGAGATCACCAAGGTAGTCGGCAAATAATGTCTAGCTAGAAATTC
GTTCAAGCCGACGCCGCTTCGCGGCGCGGCTTAACTCAAGCGTTAGATGCACTAAGCACATAATTGCTCA
CAGCCAAACTATCAGGTCAAGTCTGCTTTTATTATTTTTAAGCGTGCATAATAAGCCCTACACAAATTGG
GAGATATATCATGCATGACCAAAATCCCTTAACGTGAGTTTTCGTTCCACTGAGCGTCAGACCCCGTAGA
AAAGATCAAAGGATCTTCTTGAGATCCTTTTTTTCTGCGCGTAATCTGCTGCTTGCAAACAAAAAAACCA
CCGCTACCAGCGGTGGTTTGTTTGCCGGATCAAGAGCTACCAACTCTTTTTCCGAAGGTAACTGGCTTCA
GCAGAGCGCAGATACCAAATACTGTCCTTCTAGTGTAGCCGTAGTTAGGCCACCACTTCAAGAACTCTGT
AGCACCGCCTACATACCTCGCTCTGCTAATCCTGTTACCAGTGGCTGCTGCCAGTGGCGATAAGTCGTGT
CTTACCGGGTTGGACTCAAGACGATAGTTACCGGATAAGGCGCAGCGGTCGGGCTGAACGGGGGGTTCGT
GCACACAGCCCAGCTTGGAGCGAACGACCTACACCGAACTGAGATACCTACAGCGTGAGCTATGAGAAAG
CGCCACGCTTCCCGAAGGGAGAAAGGCGGACAGGTATCCGGTAAGCGGCAGGGTCGGAACAGGAGAGCGC
ACGAGGGAGCTTCCAGGGGGAAACGCCTGGTATCTTTATAGTCCTGTCGGGTTTCGCCACCTCTGACTTG
AGCGTCGATTTTTGTGATGCTCGTCAGGGGGGCGGAGCCTATGGAAAAACGCCAGCAACGCGGCCTTTTT
ACGGTTCCTGGCCTTTTGCTGGCCTTTTGCTCACATGTTCTTTCCTGCGTTATCCCCTGATTCTGTGGAT
AACCGTATTACCGCCTTTGAGTGAGCTGATACCGCTCGCCGCAGCCGAACGACCGAGCGCAGCGAGTCAG
TGAGCGAGGAAGCGGAAGAGCGCCTGATGCGGTATTTTCTCCTTACGCATCTGTGCGGTATTTCACACCG
CATATGGTGCACTCTCAGTACAATCTGCTCTGATGCCGCATAGTTAAGCCAGTATACACTCCGCTATCGC
TACGTGACTGGGTCATGGCTGCGCCCCGACACCCGCCAACACCCGCTGACGCGCCCTGACGGGCTTGTCT
GCTCCCGGCATCCGCTTACAGACAAGCTGTGACCGTCTCCGGGAGCTGCATGTGTCAGAGGTTTTCACCG
TCATCACCGAAACGCGCGAGGCAGGGTGCCTTGATGTGGGCGCCGGCGGTCGAGTGGCGACGGCGCGGCT
TGTCCGCGCCCTGGTAGATTGCCTGGCCGTAGGCCAGCCATTTTTGAGCGGCCAGCGGCCGCGATAGGCC
GACGCGAAGCGGCGGGGCGTAGGGAGCGCAGCGACCGAAGGGTAGGCGCTTTTTGCAGCTCTTCGGCTGT
GCGCTGGCCAGACAGTTATGCACAGGCCAGGCGGGTTTTAAGAGTTTTAATAAGTTTTAAAGAGTTTTAG
GCGGAAAAATCGCCTTTTTTCTCTTTTATATCAGTCACTTACATGTGTGACCGGTTCCCAATGTACGGCT
TTGGGTTCCCAATGTACGGGTTCCGGTTCCCAATGTACGGCTTTGGGTTCCCAATGTACGTGCTATCCAC
AGGAAAGAGACCTTTTCGACCTTTTTCCCCTGCTAGGGCAATTTGCCCTAGCATCTGCTCCGTACATTAG
GAACCGGCGGATGCTTCGCCCTCGATCAGGTTGCGGTAGCGCATGACTAGGATCGGGCCAGCCTGCCCCG
CCTCCTCCTTCAAATCGTACTCCGGCAGGTCATTTGACCCGATCAGCTTGCGCACGGTGAAACAGAACTT
CTTGAACTCTCCGGCGCTGCCACTGCGTTCGTAGATCGTCTTGAACAACCATCTGGCTTCTGCCTTGCCT
GCGGCGCGGCGTGCCAGGCGGTAGAGAAAACGGCCGATGCCGGGATCGATCAAAAAGTAATCGGGGTGAA
CCGTCAGCACGTCCGGGTTCTTGCCTTCTGTGATCTCGCGGTACATCCAATCAGCTAGCTCGATCTCGAT
GTACTCCGGCCGCCCGGTTTCGCTCTTTACGATCTTGTAGCGGCTAATCAAGGCTTCACCCTCGGATACC
GTCACCAGGCGGCCGTTCTTGGCCTTCTTCGTACGCTGCATGGCAACGTGCGTGGTGTTTAACCGAATGC
AGGTTTCTACCAGGTCGTCTTTCTGCTTTCCGCCATCGGCTCGCCGGCAGAACTTGAGTACGTCCGCAAC
GTGTGGACGGAACACGCGGCCGGGCTTGTCTCCCTTCCCTTCCCGGTATCGGTTCATGGATTCGGTTAGA
TGGGAAACCGCCATCAGTACCAGGTCGTAATCCCACACACTGGCCATGCCGGCCGGCCCTGCGGAAACCT
CTACGTGCCCGTCTGGAAGCTCGTAGCGGATCACCTCGCCAGCTCGTCGGTCACGCTTCGACAGACGGAA
AACGGCCACGTCCATGATGCTGCGACTATCGCGGGTGCCCACGTCATAGAGCATCGGAACGAAAAAATCT
GGTTGCTCGTCGCCCTTGGGCGGCTTCCTAATCGACGGCGCACCGGCTGCCGGCGGTTGCCGGGATTCTT
TGCGGATTCGATCAGCGGCCGCTTGCCACGATTCACCGGGGCGTGCTTCTGCCTCGATGCGTTGCCGCTG
GGCGGCCTGCGCGGCCTTCAACTTCTCCACCAGGTCATCACCCAGCGCCGCGCCGATTTGTACCGGGCCG
GATGGTTTGCGACCGCTCACGCCGATTCCTCGGGCTTGGGGGTTCCAGTGCCATTGCAGGGCCGGCAGAC
AACCCAGCCGCTTACGCCTGGCCAACCGCCCGTTCCTCCACACATGGGGCATTCCACGGCGTCGGTGCCT
GGTTGTTCTTGATTTTCCATGCCGCCTCCTTTAGCCGCTAAAATTCATCTACTCATTTATTCATTTGCTC
ATTTACTCTGGTAGCTGCGCGATGTATTCAGATAGCAGCTCGGTAATGGTCTTGCCTTGGCGTACCGCGT
ACATCTTCAGCTTGGTGTGATCCTCCGCCGGCAACTGAAAGTTGACCCGCTTCATGGCTGGCGTGTCTGC
CAGGCTGGCCAACGTTGCAGCCTTGCTGCTGCGTGCGCTCGGACGGCCGGCACTTAGCGTGTTTGTGCTT
TTGCTCATTTTCTCTTTACCTCATTAACTCAAATGAGTTTTGATTTAATTTCAGCGGCCAGCGCCTGGAC
CTCGCGGGCAGCGTCGCCCTCGGGTTCTGATTCAAGAACGGTTGTGCCGGCGGCGGCAGTGCCTGGGTAG
CTCACGCGCTGCGTGATACGGGACTCAAGAATGGGCAGCTCGTACCCGGCCAGCGCCTCGGCAACCTCAC
CGCCGATGCGCGTGCCTTTGATCGCCCGCGACACGACAAAGGCCGCTTGTAGCCTTCCATCCGTGACCTC
AATGCGCTGCTTAACCAGCTCCACCAGGTCGGCGGTGGCCCATATGTCGTAAGGGCTTGGCTGCACCGGA
ATCAGCACGAAGTCGGCTGCCTTGATCGCGGACACAGCCAAGTCCGCCGCCTGGGGCGCTCCGTCGATCA
CTACGAAGTCGCGCCGGCCGATGGCCTTCACGTCGCGGTCAATCGTCGGGCGGTCGATGCCGACAACGGT
TAGCGGTTGATCTTCCCGCACGGCCGCCCAATCGCGGGCACTGCCCTGGGGATCGGAATCGACTAACAGA
ACATCGGCCCCGGCGAGTTGCAGGGCGCGGGCTAGATGGGTTGCGATGGTCGTCTTGCCTGACCCGCCTT
TCTGGTTAAGTACAGCGATAACCTTCATGCGTTCCCCTTGCGTATTTGTTTATTTACTCATCGCATCATA
TACGCAGCGACCGCATGACGCAAGCTGTTTTACTCAAATACACATCACCTTTTTAGACGGCGGCGCTCGG
TTTCTTCAGCGGCCAAGCTGGCCGGCCAGGCCGCCAGCTTGGCATCAGACAAACCGGCCAGGATTTCATG
CAGCCGCACGGTTGAGACGTGCGCGGGCGGCTCGAACACGTACCCGGCCGCGATCATCTCCGCCTCGATC
TCTTCGGTAATGAAAAACGGTTCGTCCTGGCCGTCCTGGTGCGGTTTCATGCTTGTTCCTCTTGGCGTTC
ATTCTCGGCGGCCGCCAGGGCGTCGGCCTCGGTCAATGCGTCCTCACGGAAGGCACCGCGCCGCCTGGCC
TCGGTGGGCGTCACTTCCTCGCTGCGCTCAAGTGCGCGGTACAGGGTCGAGCGATGCACGCCAAGCAGTG
CAGCCGCCTCTTTCACGGTGCGGCCTTCCTGGTCGATCAGCTCGCGGGCGTGCGCGATCTGTGCCGGGGT
GAGGGTAGGGCGGGGGCCAAACTTCACGCCTCGGGCCTTGGCGGCCTCGCGCCCGCTCCGGGTGCGGTCG
ATGATTAGGGAACGCTCGAACTCGGCAATGCCGGCGAACACGGTCAACACCATGCGGCCGGCCGGCGTGG
TGGTGTCGGCCCACGGCTCTGCCAGGCTACGCAGGCCCGCGCCGGCCTCCTGGATGCGCTCGGCAATGTC
CAGTAGGTCGCGGGTGCTGCGGGCCAGGCGGTCTAGCCTGGTCACTGTCACAACGTCGCCAGGGCGTAGG
TGGTCAAGCATCCTGGCCAGCTCCGGGCGGTCGCGCCTGGTGCCGGTGATCTTCTCGGAAAACAGCTTGG
TGCAGCCGGCCGCGTGCAGTTCGGCCCGTTGGTTGGTCAAGTCCTGGTCGTCGGTGCTGACGCGGGCATA
GCCCAGCAGGCCAGCGGCGGCGCTCTTGTTCATGGCGTAATGTCTCCGGTTCTAGTCGCAAGTATTCTAC
TTTATGCGACTAAAACACGCGACAAGAAAACGCCAGGAAAAGGGCAGGGCGGCAGCCTGTCGCGTAACTT
AGGACTTGTGCGACATGTCGTTTTCAGAAGACGGCTGCACTGAACGTCAGAAGCCGACTGCACTATAGCA
GCGGAGGGGTTGGATCAAAGTACTTTGATCCCGAGGGGAACCCTGTGGTTGGCATGCACATACAAATGGA
CGAACGGATAAACCT
Features (pLannotate 1.2.2; 33 found; start..end, strand, type, name):
     54..78      -  misc_feature   RB T-DNA repeat: right border repeat from nopaline C58 T-DNA
    144..298     -  CDS            lacZα (fragment): LacZα fragment of β-galactosidase; lacZ fragment
    405..1081    +  promoter       CaMV 35S promoter (enhanced): cauliflower mosaic virus 35S promoter with a duplicated enhancer region
   1103..1156    +  misc_feature   TMV Ω: translational enhancer from the tobacco mosaic virus 5'-leader sequence (Gallie et al., 1988)
   1166..1417    +  CDS            VC155: C-terminal fragment of mVenus for use in bimolecular fluorescence complementation (BiFC) (Kodama and Hu, 2010)
   1418..1444    +  CDS            3xHA (fragment): three tandem HA epitope tags
   1463..1587    +  protein_bind   attR1: mutant version of attR; recombination site for the Gateway® LR reaction LR Clonase™
   1823..1975    -  CDS            dpnD (fragment): DPND_STRPN - Protein predicted: Swiss-Prot protein existence level 4. From Streptococcus pneumoniae serotype 4 (strain ATCC BAA-334 / TIGR4).
   2019..2321    -  CDS            ccdB: CCDB_ECOLI - Also known as G, letB, letD. Experimental evidence at protein level: Swiss-Prot protein existence level 1. Toxic component of a type II toxin-antitoxin (TA) system, functioning in plasmid maintainence. Responsible for the post- segregational killing (PSK) of plasmid-free cells, also referred to as a plasmid addiction system. Half-life of over 2 hours. Cell killing by CcdB is accompanied by filamentation, defects in chromosome and plasmid segregation, defects in cell division, formation of anucleate cells, decreased DNA synthesis and plasmid loss. Interferes with the activity of DN
   2326..2484    -  CDS            ccdA (fragment): CCDA_ECO57 - Also known as H, letA. Experimental evidence at protein level: Swiss-Prot protein existence level 1. Antitoxin component of a type II toxin-antitoxin (TA) system which inhibits the post-segregational killing (PSK) of plasmid-free cells, also referred to as a plasmid addiction system. Binds to and blocks the activity of CcdB; will also remove bound CcdB protein from the CcdB-GyrA complex by forming a CcdA-CcdB complex, a process termed rejuvenation. Functions as a transcriptional corepressor for the ccdAB operon, repression also requires CcdB (By similarity). From Escherichia coli
   2666..3324    -  CDS            CmR: chloramphenicol acetyltransferase; cat; confers resistance to chloramphenicol
   3325..3427    -  promoter       cat promoter: promoter of the E. coli cat gene encoding chloramphenicol acetyltransferase
   3605..3729    -  protein_bind   attR2: mutant version of attR; recombination site for the Gateway® LR reaction LR Clonase™
   3857..4567    +  CDS            mTagBFP2: mTagBFP2 is a basic (constitutively fluorescent) blue fluorescent protein published in 2011, derived from Entacmaea quadricolor. It is reported to be a very rapidly-maturing monomer with very low acid sensitivity.
   4587..4839    +  terminator     NOS terminator: nopaline synthase terminator and poly(A) signal
   4894..4916    -  protein_bind   lac operator (fragment): The lac repressor binds to the lac operator to inhibit transcription in E. coli. This inhibition can be relieved by adding lactose or isopropyl-β-D-thiogalactopyranoside (IPTG). lac repressor encoded by lacI
   4920..4950    -  promoter       lac promoter: promoter for the E. coli lac operon
   4965..4986    -  protein_bind   CAP binding site: CAP binding activates transcription in the presence of cAMP. E. coli catabolite activator protein
   5022..5274    -  terminator     NOS terminator: nopaline synthase terminator and poly(A) signal
   5425..6450    -  CDS            HygR: aminoglycoside phosphotransferase from E. coli; aph(4)-Ia; confers resistance to hygromycin
   6502..6681    -  promoter       NOS promoter: nopaline synthase promoter
   6761..7090    -  CDS            tnpA (fragment): TN5P_ECOLX - Also known as tnp. Experimental evidence at protein level: Swiss-Prot protein existence level 1. Mediates transposition of transposon Tn5 by a 'cut and paste' mechanism. First, the monomeric transposase binds the 19 bp inverted DNA repeats flanking the transposon. Then, dimerization of the DNA- bound transposase creates a synaptic DNA complex. After nicking of the first DNA strand, excision of the transposon proceeds through a series of intermediates. The transposase then mediates the insertion of the transposon at a new site by strand transfer. The activity of the wild- type tran
   7187..7211    -  misc_feature   LB T-DNA repeat: left border repeat from nopaline C58 T-DNA
   7470..7493    +  promoter       Pc promoter (fragment): intI1 (promoter lies within the coding sequence); class 1 integron promoter
   7669..7725    +  CDS            GmR (fragment): gentamycin acetyltransferase; aacC1; confers resistance to gentamycin
   7736..8523    +  CDS            SmR (fragment): aminoglycoside adenylyltransferase (Murphy, 1985); aadA; confers resistance to spectinomycin and streptomycin
   8769..9357    +  rep_origin     ori: high-copy-number ColE1/pMB1/pBR322/pUC origin of replication
   9543..9683    -  misc_feature   bom: basis of mobility region from pBR322
   9785..9824    -  CDS            rop (fragment): Rop protein, which maintains plasmids at low copy number; rop
  10027..10221   -  rep_origin     pVS1 oriV: origin of replication for the Pseudomonas plasmid pVS1 (Heeb et al., 2000)
  10287..11360   -  CDS            pVS1 RepA: replication protein from the Pseudomonas plasmid pVS1 (Heeb et al., 2000)
  11789..12418   -  CDS            pVS1 StaA: stability protein from the Pseudomonas plasmid pVS1 (Heeb et al., 2000)
  12978..13379   -  CDS            Y4CG_SINFN (fragment): Protein inferred from homology: Swiss-Prot protein existence level 3. From Sinorhizobium fredii (strain NBRC 101917 / NGR234).
