[The description below was written by a language model from this plasmid's Addgene catalogue record and pLannotate feature annotations shown in this document.]
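Description:
pBi2FC-C-GW-P2A:mTagBFP2 is an empty Gateway destination vector for plant expression, built on the pGWB502-omega binary backbone and designed for bicistronic bimolecular fluorescence complementation (BiFC). It is a T-DNA binary plasmid of about 13.7 kb. A ColE1/pMB1-type origin with the bom region supports replication in E. coli, and the pVS1 oriV, RepA and StaA functions support maintenance in Agrobacterium. Bacterial selection is by spectinomycin through the aadA (SmR) gene. Because the Gateway cassette carries the ccdB toxin gene, the unrecombined vector is propagated in a ccdB-tolerant strain.

Between the nopaline-type right and left T-DNA borders, an enhanced CaMV 35S promoter with a duplicated enhancer, followed by the TMV omega translational leader, drives the expression unit. This unit begins with VC155, the C-terminal fragment of mVenus, followed by an HA epitope segment (annotated as a partial 3xHA match). Next come attR1, the ccdB/chloramphenicol-resistance counter-selection cassette and attR2, then mTagBFP2 and a NOS terminator. An LR reaction replaces the cassette with a gene of interest, which would then be fused downstream of VC155-HA. The P2A element named in the plasmid title is not annotated in the feature table, but presumably lies in the gap between attR2 and mTagBFP2. There it would release the blue fluorescent protein as a separate product from the same transcript. The blue signal would therefore report expression of the BiFC fusion, helping to validate interaction results when the construct is paired with a partner carrying the complementary N-terminal Venus fragment. A NOS promoter–hygromycin resistance–NOS terminator cassette within the T-DNA allows selection of transformed plant cells.
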