Addgene plasmid #216143: pBi2FC-C-GW-P2A:mTagBFP2
Purpose: (Empty Backbone) Bicistronic BiFC vector (Gateway compatible)
Depositing lab: Imran Siddiqi. Depositing organization: Centre for Cellular and Molecular Biology (CSIR-CCMB). Publication: Improved validation of protein interactions using bicistronic BiFC (Bi2FC). Sivakumar P, Vaishnavi V, Gayatri K, Satheesh GR, Siddiqi I. Physiol Mol Biol Plants. 2024 Jul;30(7):1047-1054. doi: 10.1007/s12298-024-01477-y. Epub 2024 Jul 2. PubMed 39100877.
Backbone
  Vector backbone: pGWB502-omega
  Vector type: Plant Expression
Growth in bacteria
  Bacterial resistance: Spectinomycin, 50 μg/mL
  Growth temperature: 37°C
  Growth strain: ccdB Survival
  Copy number: High Copy
Gene/Insert
  Gene/Insert name: None
Terms and licenses: Academic/Nonprofit Terms; Industry Terms: Not Available to Industry
Depositor comments: Please visit https://www.biorxiv.org/content/10.1101/2024.06.28.601222v1.full for bioRxiv preprint.
How to cite: pBi2FC-C-GW-P2A:mTagBFP2 was a gift from Imran Siddiqi (Addgene plasmid # 216143 ; http://n2t.net/addgene:216143 ; RRID:Addgene_216143)
